Addgene plasmid #133706: pCMV HA-DP-2
Purpose: Expression of HA-tagged TFDP2.
Depositing lab: James A. DeCaprio. Depositing organization: Dana-Farber Cancer Institute. Publication: The subcellular localization of E2F-4 is cell-cycle dependent. Lindeman GJ, Gaubatz S, Livingston DM, Ginsberg D. Proc Natl Acad Sci U S A. 1997 May 13. 94(10):5095-100. 10.1073/pnas.94.10.5095 PubMed 9144196.
Backbone
  Vector backbone: pCMV4
  Backbone size w/o insert (bp): 4900
  Vector type: Mammalian Expression
Growth in bacteria
  Bacterial resistance: Ampicillin, 100 μg/mL
  Growth temperature: 37°C
  Growth strain: DH5alpha
  Copy number: Unknown
Gene/Insert
  Gene/Insert name: TFDP2
  Species: H. sapiens (human)
  Entrez Gene: TFDP2 (a.k.a. DP2)
  Tag / fusion protein: HA (N terminal on insert)
  Cloning method: Restriction Enzyme; 5′ cloning site Unknown (unknown if destroyed)
Terms and licenses: Academic/Nonprofit Terms; Industry Terms: Not Available to Industry
Depositor comments: HMS clone ID number: HsCD00017286
How to cite: pCMV HA-DP-2 was a gift from James A. DeCaprio (Addgene plasmid # 133706 ; http://n2t.net/addgene:133706 ; RRID:Addgene_133706)
