[The description below was written by a language model from this plasmid's Addgene catalogue record and pLannotate feature annotations shown in this document.]
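Description:
pCMV HA-DP-2 is a mammalian expression plasmid for producing human TFDP2 (DP-2), the dimerization partner of E2F-family transcription factors, with an N-terminal HA epitope tag. The catalogue lists the backbone as pCMV4 (about 4.9 kb), and the full sequenced record is 7,780 nt. In bacteria the plasmid replicates from a high-copy ColE1/pUC-type origin and is selected with ampicillin through the AmpR (β-lactamase) gene and its own promoter. Short remnants of lacI, lacZα, rop, bom and the lac promoter/operator region are also annotated; these appear to be cloning-history leftovers rather than functional units.

The expression cassette is driven by the human CMV immediate-early enhancer and promoter, followed by a rabbit β-globin intron, which generally improves mRNA processing and expression. Downstream lie a short HA-tag segment (annotated as a fragment of a 3xHA match, consistent with a single HA tag), the TFDP2 coding sequence, a small piece of β-globin coding sequence, and the rabbit β-globin polyadenylation signal. Fragments of a pBluescript-type multiple cloning site flank the insert, although the cloning sites used are not recorded.

The feature table also shows a second cassette that the catalogue fields do not mention: an HSV TK promoter driving neo (with adjacent Tn5-derived tnpA and ble fragments) and an HSV TK poly(A) signal. This would be expected to allow G418 selection of transfected mammalian cells. These elements suggest the sequenced backbone may differ somewhat from standard pCMV4. The plasmid is suited to transient or stable expression of HA-tagged DP-2 for detection or immunoprecipitation in studies of E2F/DP complexes and cell-cycle regulation.
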