Features (pLannotate 1.2.2; 25 found; start..end, strand, type, name):
    110..126     -  polyA_signal   bGH poly(A) signal (fragment): bovine growth hormone polyadenylation signal
    312..691     +  enhancer       CMV enhancer: human cytomegalovirus immediate early enhancer
    692..895     +  promoter       CMV promoter: human cytomegalovirus (CMV) immediate early promoter
   1007..1579    +  intron         β-globin intron: intron from rabbit β-globin gene
   1641..1670    -  misc_feature   MCS (fragment): pBluescript multiple cloning site
   1680..1706    +  CDS            3xHA (fragment): three tandem HA epitope tags
   1719..2891    +  CDS            TFDP2 (fragment): TFDP2_HUMAN - Also known as DP2. Experimental evidence at protein level: Swiss-Prot protein existence level 1. Can stimulate E2F-dependent transcription. Binds DNA cooperatively with E2F family members through the E2 recognition site, 5'-TTTC[CG]CGC-3', found in the promoter region of a number of genes whose products are involved in cell cycle regulation or in DNA replication. The TFDP2:E2F complex functions in the control of cell- cycle progression from G1 to S phase. The E2F1:DP complex appears to mediate both cell proliferation and apoptosis. Blocks adipocyte differentiation by repressing C
   2905..2921    -  misc_feature   MCS (fragment): pBluescript multiple cloning site
   2930..3007    +  CDS            HBB (fragment): HBB_PONPY - Experimental evidence at transcript level: Swiss-Prot protein existence level 2. Involved in oxygen transport from the lung to the various peripheral tissues. From Pongo pygmaeus (Bornean orangutan).
   3078..3133    +  polyA_signal   β-globin poly(A) signal: rabbit β-globin polyadenylation signal (Gil and Proudfoot, 1987)
   3515..3531    -  protein_bind   lac operator: The lac repressor binds to the lac operator to inhibit transcription in E. coli. This inhibition can be relieved by adding lactose or isopropyl-β-D-thiogalactopyranoside (IPTG). lac repressor encoded by lacI
   3539..3569    -  promoter       lac promoter: promoter for the E. coli lac operon
   3584..3605    -  protein_bind   CAP binding site: CAP binding activates transcription in the presence of cAMP. E. coli catabolite activator protein
   3618..3710    -  CDS            lacI (fragment): lac repressor; lacI; The lac repressor binds to the lac operator to inhibit transcription in E. coli. This inhibition can be relieved by adding lactose or isopropyl-β-D-thiogalactopyranoside (IPTG).
   3893..4481    -  rep_origin     ori: high-copy-number ColE1/pMB1/pBR322/pUC origin of replication
   4652..5512    -  CDS            AmpR: β-lactamase; bla; confers resistance to ampicillin, carbenicillin, and related antibiotics
   5513..5617    -  promoter       AmpR promoter: bla
   5712..5747    +  CDS            rop (fragment): Rop protein, which maintains plasmids at low copy number; rop
   5849..5948    +  misc_feature   bom (fragment): basis of mobility region from pBR322
   5954..6108    -  CDS            lacZα (fragment): LacZα fragment of β-galactosidase; lacZ fragment
   6112..6435    +  CDS            tnpA (fragment): TN5P_ECOLX - Also known as tnp. Experimental evidence at protein level: Swiss-Prot protein existence level 1. Mediates transposition of transposon Tn5 by a 'cut and paste' mechanism. First, the monomeric transposase binds the 19 bp inverted DNA repeats flanking the transposon. Then, dimerization of the DNA- bound transposase creates a synaptic DNA complex. After nicking of the first DNA strand, excision of the transposon proceeds through a series of intermediates. The transposase then mediates the insertion of the transposon at a new site by strand transfer. The activity of the wild- type tran
   6518..6663    +  promoter       HSV TK promoter: herpes simplex virus thymidine kinase promoter
   6720..7511    +  CDS            neo: KKA2_KLEPN - Also known as kan, nptII. Experimental evidence at protein level: Swiss-Prot protein existence level 1. Resistance to kanamycin, neomycin, paromomycin, ribostamycin, butirosin and gentamicin B. From Klebsiella pneumoniae.
   7535..7690    +  CDS            ble (fragment): BLE_KLEPN - Experimental evidence at protein level: Swiss-Prot protein existence level 1. Binding protein with a strong affinity to the bleomycin family of antibiotics. Binds to CL990; an antimitotic-antibiotic compound. From Klebsiella pneumoniae.
   7752..19      +  polyA_signal   HSV TK poly(A) signal (across the origin): herpes simplex virus thymidine kinase polyadenylation signal (Cole and Stacy, 1985)
>Addgene plasmid #133706 | pCMV HA-DP-2 | addgene full sequence | sequence record 275886 | Addgene NGS Result
GGTGTTGGGTCGTTTGTTCATAAACGCGGGGTTCGGTCCCAGGGCTGGCACTCTGTCGATACCCCACCGA
GACCCCATTGGGGCCAATACGCCCGCGTTTCTTCCTTTTCCCCACCCCACCCCCCAAGTTCGGGTGAAGG
CCCAGGGCTCGCAGCCAACGTCGGGGCGGCAAGCCCTGCCATAGCCACGGGCCCCGTGGGTTAGGGACGG
CGGATCGCGGCCCTCTAGAGAGCTTGGCCCATTGCATACGTTGTATCCATATCATAATATGTACATTTAT
ATTGGCTCATGTCCAACATTACCGCCATGTTGACATTGATTATTGACTAGTTATTAATAGTAATCAATTA
CGGGGTCATTAGTTCATAGCCCATATATGGAGTTCCGCGTTACATAACTTACGGTAAATGGCCCGCCTGG
CTGACCGCCCAACGACCCCCGCCCATTGACGTCAATAATGACGTATGTTCCCATAGTAACGCCAATAGGG
ACTTTCCATTGACGTCAATGGGTGGAGTATTTACGGTAAACTGCCCACTTGGCAGTACATCAAGTGTATC
ATATGCCAAGTACGCCCCCTATTGACGTCAATGACGGTAAATGGCCCGCCTGGCATTATGCCCAGTACAT
GACCTTATGGGACTTTCCTACTTGGCAGTACATCTACGTATTAGTCATCGCTATTACCATGGTGATGCGG
TTTTGGCAGTACATCAATGGGCGTGGATAGCGGTTTGACTCACGGGGATTTCCAAGTCTCCACCCCATTG
ACGTCAATGGGAGTTTGTTTTGGCACCAAAATCAACGGGACTTTCCAAAATGTCGTAACAACTCCGCCCC
ATTGACGCAAATGGGCGGTAGGCGTGTACGGTGGGAGGTCTATATAAGCAGAGCTCGTTTAGTGAACCGT
CAGATCGCCTGGAGACGCCATCCACGCTGTTTTGACCTCCATAGAAGACACCGGGACCGATCCAGCCTCC
GGTCGACCGATCCTGAGAACTTCAGGGTGAGTTTGGGGACCCTTGATTGTTCTTTCTTTTTCGCTATTGT
AAAATTCATGTTATATGGAGGGGGCAAAGTTTTCAGGGTGTTGTTTAGAATGGGAAGATGTCCCTTGTAT
CACCATGGACCCTCATGATAATTTTGTTTCTTTCACTTTCTACTCTGTTGACAACCATTGTCTCCTCTTA
TTTTCTTTTCATTTTCTGTAACTTTTTCGTTAAACTTTAGCTTGCATTTGTAACGAATTTTTAAATTCAC
TTTTGTTTATTTGTCAGATTGTAAGTACTTTCTCTAATCACTTTTTTTTCAAGGCAATCAGGGTATATTA
TATTGTACTTCAGCACAGTTTTAGAGAACAATTGTTATAATTAAATGATAAGGTAGAATATTTCTGCATA
TAAATTCTGGCTGGCGTGGAAATATTCTTATTGGTAGAAACAACTACACCCTGGTCATCATCCTGCCTTT
CTCTTTATGGTTACAATGATATACACTGTTTGAGATGAGGATAAAATACTCTGAGTCCAAACCGGGCCCC
TCTGCTAACCATGTTCATGCCTTCTTCTCTTTCCTACAGCTCCTGGGCAACGTGCTGGTTGTTGTGCTGT
CTCATCATTTTGGCAAAGAATTCCTCGACGGACGGTATCGATAAGCTTGATATCGAATTCACCATGGCAT
ACCCATACGATGTTCCAGATTACGCTAGCGGATCCATGGTGAATGTTGGACCCCAAATGATTATAAGCAC
ACCACAGAGACTAACCAGTTCAGGAAGTGTTCTGATTGGGAGTCCATATACCCCTGCACCAGCAATGGTT
ACTCAGACACACATAGCAGAAGCTACTGGCTGGGTCCCTGGTGATAGAAAACGGGCTAGAAAATTTATAG
ACTCTGATTTTTCAGAAAGTAAACGAAGCAAAAAAGGAGATAAAAATGGGAAAGGCTTGAGACACTTTTC
AATGAAAGTGTGTGAGAAAGTTCAACGAAAAGGTACAACATCGTACAATGAAGTCGCTGATGAGCTGGTG
TCAGAGTTCACCAATTCAAATAACCATTTGGCTGCTGATTCGGCTTATGATCAGAAGAACATTAGGCGAA
GAGTTTATGATGCTTTAAATGTGCTAATGGCAATGAACATAATTTCAAAGGAAAAAAAAGAAATCAAGTG
GATTGGCCTGCCTACCAATTCTGCTCAGGAATGTCAGAATCTGGAGATAGAGAAGCAGAGGCGGATAGAA
CGGATAAAGCAGAAGCGGGCCCAGCTGCAAGAACTTCTCCTACAGCAAATCGCTTTCAAAAACCTGGTAC
AGAGAAATCGACAAAATGAGCAGCAAAACCAGGGCCCGCCGGCTCTGAACTCTACCATTCAGCTGCCATT
CATAATCATCAATACAAGCAGAAAAACAGTCATAGATTGCAGCATCTCCAGTGACAAGTTTGAGTATCTT
TTCAATTTTGACAACACCTTTGAGATCCATGATGACATAGAAGTACTAAAGCGGATGGGAATGTCGTTTG
GCCTGGAGTCAGGCAAATGCTCTCTGGAGGATCTGAAACTTGCGAAATCCCTGGTGCCAAAGGCTTTAGA
AGGTTATATCACAGATATCTCCACAGGACCTTCTTGGTTAAATCAGGGACTACTTCTGAACTCTACCCAA
TCAGTTTCAAATTTAGACCTGACCACTGGTGCCACCTTACCCCAGTCAAGTGTAAACCAAGGGTTATGCT
TGGATGCAGAAGTGGCCTTAGCAACTGGGCAGTTCCTGGCCCCAAACAGTCACCAGTCCAGCAGTGCGGC
CTCTCACTGCTCCGAGTCCCGAGGCGAGACCCCCTGTTCGTTCAATGATGAAGATGAGGAAGATGATGAG
GAGGATTCCTCCTCCCCAGAATAAAGACAAGAGAGGATCCACTAGTTCTAGCCGTCGAGGAATTCACTCC
TCAGGTGCAGGCTGCCTATCAGAAGGTGGTGGCTGGTGTGGCCAATGCCCTGGCTCACAAATACCACTGA
GATCTTTTTCCCTCTGCCAAAAATTATGGGGACATCATGAAGCCCCTTGAGCATCTGACTTCTGGCTAAT
AAAGGAAATTTATTTTCATTGCAATAGTGTGTTGGAATTTTTTGTGTCTCTCACTCGGAAGGACATATGG
GAGGGCAAATCATTTAAAACATCAGAATGAGTATTTGGTTTAGAGTTTGGCAACATATGCCCATATGCTG
GCTGCCATGAACAAAGGTTGGCTATAAAGAGGTCATCAGTATATGAAACAGCCCCCTGCTGTCCATTCCT
TATTCCATAGAAAAGCCTTGACTTGAGGTTAGATTTTTTTTATATTTTGTTTTGTGTTATTTTTTTCTTT
AACATCCCTAAAATTTTCCTTACATGTTTTACTAGCCAGATTTTTCCTCCTCTCCTGACTACTCCCAGTC
ATAGCTGTCCCTCTTCTCTTATGGAGATCCCTCGACGGATCGGCCGCAATTCGTAATCATGTCATAGCTG
TTTCCTGTGTGAAATTGTTATCCGCTCACAATTCCACACAACATACGAGCCGGAAGCATAAAGTGTAAAG
CCTGGGGTGCCTAATGAGTGAGCTAACTCACATTAATTGCGTTGCGCTCACTGCCCGCTTTCCAGTCGGG
AAACCTGTCGTGCCAGCTGCATTAATGAATCGGCCAACGCGCGGGGAGAGGCGGTTTGCGTATTGGGCGC
TCTTCCGCTTCCTCGCTCACTGACTCGCTGCGCTCGGTCGTTCGGCTGCGGCGAGCGGTATCAGCTCACT
CAAAGGCGGTAATACGGTTATCCACAGAATCAGGGGATAACGCAGGAAAGAACATGTGAGCAAAAGGCCA
GCAAAAGGCCAGGAACCGTAAAAAGGCCGCGTTGCTGGCGTTTTTCCATAGGCTCCGCCCCCCTGACGAG
CATCACAAAAATCGACGCTCAAGTCAGAGGTGGCGAAACCCGACAGGACTATAAAGATACCAGGCGTTTC
CCCCTGGAAGCTCCCTCGTGCGCTCTCCTGTTCCGACCCTGCCGCTTACCGGATACCTGTCCGCCTTTCT
CCCTTCGGGAAGCGTGGCGCTTTCTCATAGCTCACGCTGTAGGTATCTCAGTTCGGTGTAGGTCGTTCGC
TCCAAGCTGGGCTGTGTGCACGAACCCCCCGTTCAGCCCGACCGCTGCGCCTTATCCGGTAACTATCGTC
TTGAGTCCAACCCGGTAAGACACGACTTATCGCCACTGGCAGCAGCCACTGGTAACAGGATTAGCAGAGC
GAGGTATGTAGGCGGTGCTACAGAGTTCTTGAAGTGGTGGCCTAACTACGGCTACACTAGAAGAACAGTA
TTTGGTATCTGCGCTCTGCTGAAGCCAGTTACCTTCGGAAAAAGAGTTGGTAGCTCTTGATCCGGCAAAC
AAACCACCGCTGGTAGCGGTGGTTTTTTTGTTTGCAAGCAGCAGATTACGCGCAGAAAAAAAGGATCTCA
AGAAGATCCTTTGATCTTTTCTACGGGGTCTGACGCTCAGTGGAACGAAAACTCACGTTAAGGGATTTTG
GTCATGAGATTATCAAAAAGGATCTTCACCTAGATCCTTTTAAATTAAAAATGAAGTTTTAAATCAATCT
AAAGTATATATGAGTAAACTTGGTCTGACAGTTACCAATGCTTAATCAGTGAGGCACCTATCTCAGCGAT
CTGTCTATTTCGTTCATCCATAGTTGCCTGACTCCCCGTCGTGTAGATAACTACGATACGGGAGGGCTTA
CCATCTGGCCCCAGTGCTGCAATGATACCGCGAGACCCACGCTCACCGGCTCCAGATTTATCAGCAATAA
ACCAGCCAGCCGGAAGGGCCGAGCGCAGAAGTGGTCCTGCAACTTTATCCGCCTCCATCCAGTCTATTAA
TTGTTGCCGGGAAGCTAGAGTAAGTAGTTCGCCAGTTAATAGTTTGCGCAACGTTGTTGCCATTGCTACA
GGCATCGTGGTGTCACGCTCGTCGTTTGGTATGGCTTCATTCAGCTCCGGTTCCCAACGATCAAGGCGAG
TTACATGATCCCCCATGTTGTGCAAAAAAGCGGTTAGCTCCTTCGGTCCTCCGATCGTTGTCAGAAGTAA
GTTGGCCGCAGTGTTATCACTCATGGTTATGGCAGCACTGCATAATTCTCTTACTGTCATGCCATCCGTA
AGATGCTTTTCTGTGACTGGTGAGTACTCAACCAAGTCATTCTGAGAATAGTGTATGCGGCGACCGAGTT
GCTCTTGCCCGGCGTCAATACGGGATAATACCGCGCCACATAGCAGAACTTTAAAAGTGCTCATCATTGG
AAAACGTTCTTCGGGGCGAAAACTCTCAAGGATCTTACCGCTGTTGAGATCCAGTTCGATGTAACCCACT
CGTGCACCCAACTGATCTTCAGCATCTTTTACTTTCACCAGCGTTTCTGGGTGAGCAAAAACAGGAAGGC
AAAATGCCGCAAAAAAGGGAATAAGGGCGACACGGAAATGTTGAATACTCATACTCTTCCTTTTTCAATA
TTATTGAAGCATTTATCAGGGTTATTGTCTCATGAGCGGATACATATTTGAATGTATTTAGAAAAATAAA
CAAATAGGGGTTCCGCGCACATTTCCCCGAAAAGTGCCACCTGACGTCTAAGAAACCATTATTATCATGA
CATTAACCTATAAAAATAGGCGTATCACGAGGCCCTTTCGTCTCGCGCGTTTCGGTGATGACGGTGAAAA
CCTCTGACACATGCAGCTCCCGGAGACGGTCACAGCTTGTCTGTAAGCGGATGCCGGGAGCAGACAAGCC
CGTCAGGGCGCGTCAGCGGGTGTTGGCGGGTGTCGGGGCTGGCTTAACTATGCGGCATCAGAGCAGATTG
TACTGAGAGTGCACCATATGCGGTGTGAAATACCGCACAGATGCGTAAGGAGAAAATACCGCATCAGGCG
CCATTCGCCATTCAGGCTGCGCAACTGTTGGGAAGGGCGATCGGTGCGGGCCTCTTCGCTATTACGCCAG
CTGGCGAAAGGGGGATGTGCTGCAAGGCGATTAAGTTGGGTAACGCCAGGGTTTTCCCAGTCACGACGTT
GTAAAACGACGGCCAGTGCCAAGCTTCACGCTGCCGCAAGCACTCAGGGCGCAAGGGCTGCTAAAGGAAG
CGGAACACGTAGAAAGCCAGTCCGCAGAAACGGTGCTGACCCCGGATGAATGTCAGCTACTGGGCTATCT
GGACAAGGGAAAACGCAAGCGCAAAGAGAAAGCAGGTAGCTTGCAGTGGGCTTACATGGCGATAGCTAGA
CTGGGCGGTTTTATGGACAGCAAGCGAACCGGAATTGCCAGCTGGGGCGCCCTCTGGTAAGGTTGGGAAG
CCCTGCAAAGTAAACTGGATGGCTTTCTTGCCGCCAAGGATCTGATGGCGCAGGGGATCAAGATCCTGCT
TCATCCCCGTGGCCCGTTGCTCGCGTTTGCTGGCGGTGTCCCCGGAAGAAATATATTTGCATGTCTTTAG
TTCTATGATGACACAAACCCCGCCCAGCGTCTTGTCATTGGCGAATTCGAACACGCAGATGCAGTCGGGG
CGGCGCGGTCCCAGGTCCACTTCGCATATTAAGGTGACGCGTGTGGCCTCGAACACCGAGCGACCCTGCA
GCGACCCGCTTAACAGCGTCAACAGCGTGCCGCAGATCTGATCAAGAGACAGGATGAGGATCGTTTCGCA
TGATTGAACAAGATGGATTGCACGCAGGTTCTCCGGCCGCTTGGGTGGAGAGGCTATTCGGCTATGACTG
GGCACAACAGACAATCGGCTGCTCTGATGCCGCCGTGTTCCGGCTGTCAGCGCAGGGGCGCCCGGTTCTT
TTTGTCAAGACCGACCTGTCCGGTGCCCTGAATGAACTGCAGGACGAGGCAGCGCGGCTATCGTGGCTGG
CCACGACGGGCGTTCCTTGCGCAGCTGTGCTCGACGTTGTCACTGAAGCGGGAAGGGACTGGCTGCTATT
GGGCGAAGTGCCGGGGCAGGATCTCCTGTCATCTCACCTTGCTCCTGCCGAGAAAGTATCCATCATGGCT
GATGCAATGCGGCGGCTGCATACGCTTGATCCGGCTACCTGCCCATTCGACCACCAAGCGAAACATCGCA
TCGAGCGAGCACGTACTCGGATGGAAGCCGGTCTTGTCGATCAGGATGATCTGGACGAAGAGCATCAGGG
GCTCGCGCCAGCCGAACTGTTCGCCAGGCTCAAGGCGCGCATGCCCGACGGCGAGGATCTCGTCGTGACC
CATGGCGATGCCTGCTTGCCGAATATCATGGTGGAAAATGGCCGCTTTTCTGGATTCATCGACTGTGGCC
GGCTGGGTGTGGCGGACCGCTATCAGGACATAGCGTTGGCTACCCGTGATATTGCTGAAGAGCTTGGCGG
CGAATGGGCTGACCGCTTCCTCGTGCTTTACGGTATCGCCGCTCCCGATTCGCAGCGCATCGCCTTCTAT
CGCCTTCTTGACGAGTTCTTCTGAGCGGGACTCTGGGGTTCGAAATGACCGACCAAGCGACGCCCAACCT
GCCATCACGAGATTTCGATTCCACCGCCGCCTTCTATGAAAGGTTGGGCTTCGGAATCGTTTTCCGGGAC
GCCGGCTGGATGATCCTCCAGCGCGGGGATCTCATGCTGGAGTTCTTCGCCCACCCCGGGAGATGGGGGA
GGCTAACTGAAACACGGAAGGAGACAATACCGGAAGGAACCCGCGCTATGACGGCAATAAAAAGACAGAA
TAAAACGCAC
